>Addgene plasmid #175583 | lenti-sgRNA-BSD | addgene full sequence | sequence record 347144 | Addgene NGS Result
ATGTATTTAGAAAAATAAACAAATAGGGGTTCCGCGCACATTTCCCCGAAAAGTGCCACCTGACGTCGAC
GGATCGGGAGATCTCCCGATCCCCTATGGTGCACTCTCAGTACAATCTGCTCTGATGCCGCATAGTTAAG
CCAGTATCTGCTCCCTGCTTGTGTGTTGGAGGTCGCTGAGTAGTGCGCGAGCAAAATTTAAGCTACAACA
AGGCAAGGCTTGACCGACAATTGCATGAAGAATCTGCTTAGGGTTAGGCGTTTTGCGCTGCTTCGCGATG
TACGGGCCAGATATACGCGCGCGTTGACATTGATTATTGACTAGTTATTAATAGTAATCAATTACGGGGT
CATTAGTTCATAGCCCATATATGGAGTTCCGCGTTACATAACTTACGGTAAATGGCCCGCCTGGCTGACC
GCCCAACGACCCCCGCCCATTGACGTCAATAATGACGTATGTTCCCATAGTAACGCCAATAGGGACTTTC
CATTGACGTCAATGGGTGGAGTATTTACGGTAAACTGCCCACTTGGCAGTACATCAAGTGTATCATATGC
CAAGTACGCCCCCTATTGACGTCAATGACGGTAAATGGCCCGCCTGGCATTATGCCCAGTACATGACCTT
ATGGGACTTTCCTACTTGGCAGTACATCTACGTATTAGTCATCGCTATTACCATGGTGATGCGGTTTTGG
CAGTACATCAATGGGCGTGGATAGCGGTTTGACTCACGGGGATTTCCAAGTCTCCACCCCATTGACGTCA
ATGGGAGTTTGTTTTGGCACCAAAATCAACGGGACTTTCCAAAATGTCGTAACAACTCCGCCCCATTGAC
GCAAATGGGCGGTAGGCGTGTACGGTGGGAGGTCTATATAAGCAGCGCGTTTTGCCTGTACTGGGTCTCT
CTGGTTAGACCAGATCTGAGCCTGGGAGCTCTCTGGCTAACTAGGGAACCCACTGCTTAAGCCTCAATAA
AGCTTGCCTTGAGTGCTTCAAGTAGTGTGTGCCCGTCTGTTGTGTGACTCTGGTAACTAGAGATCCCTCA
GACCCTTTTAGTCAGTGTGGAAAATCTCTAGCAGTGGCGCCCGAACAGGGACTTGAAAGCGAAAGGGAAA
CCAGAGGAGCTCTCTCGACGCAGGACTCGGCTTGCTGAAGCGCGCACGGCAAGAGGCGAGGGGCGGCGAC
TGGTGAGTACGCCAAAAATTTTGACTAGCGGAGGCTAGAAGGAGAGAGATGGGTGCGAGAGCGTCAGTAT
TAAGCGGGGGAGAATTAGATCGCGATGGGAAAAAATTCGGTTAAGGCCAGGGGGAAAGAAAAAATATAAA
TTAAAACATATAGTATGGGCAAGCAGGGAGCTAGAACGATTCGCAGTTAATCCTGGCCTGTTAGAAACAT
CAGAAGGCTGTAGACAAATACTGGGACAGCTACAACCATCCCTTCAGACAGGATCAGAAGAACTTAGATC
ATTATATAATACAGTAGCAACCCTCTATTGTGTGCATCAAAGGATAGAGATAAAAGACACCAAGGAAGCT
TTAGACAAGATAGAGGAAGAGCAAAACAAAAGTAAGACCACCGCACAGCAAGCGGCCGCTGATCTTCAGA
CCTGGAGGAGGAGATATGAGGGACAATTGGAGAAGTGAATTATATAAATATAAAGTAGTAAAAATTGAAC
CATTAGGAGTAGCACCCACCAAGGCAAAGAGAAGAGTGGTGCAGAGAGAAAAAAGAGCAGTGGGAATAGG
AGCTTTGTTCCTTGGGTTCTTGGGAGCAGCAGGAAGCACTATGGGCGCAGCGTCAATGACGCTGACGGTA
CAGGCCAGACAATTATTGTCTGGTATAGTGCAGCAGCAGAACAATTTGCTGAGGGCTATTGAGGCGCAAC
AGCATCTGTTGCAACTCACAGTCTGGGGCATCAAGCAGCTCCAGGCAAGAATCCTGGCTGTGGAAAGATA
CCTAAAGGATCAACAGCTCCTGGGGATTTGGGGTTGCTCTGGAAAACTCATTTGCACCACTGCTGTGCCT
TGGAATGCTAGTTGGAGTAATAAATCTCTGGAACAGATTTGGAATCACACGACCTGGATGGAGTGGGACA
GAGAAATTAACAATTACACAAGCTTAATACACTCCTTAATTGAAGAATCGCAAAACCAGCAAGAAAAGAA
TGAACAAGAATTATTGGAATTAGATAAATGGGCAAGTTTGTGGAATTGGTTTAACATAACAAATTGGCTG
TGGTATATAAAATTATTCATAATGATAGTAGGAGGCTTGGTAGGTTTAAGAATAGTTTTTGCTGTACTTT
CTATAGTGAATAGAGTTAGGCAGGGATATTCACCATTATCGTTTCAGACCCACCTCCCAACCCCGAGGGG
ACCCGACAGGCCCGAAGGAATAGAAGAAGAAGGTGGAGAGAGAGACAGAGACAGATCCATTCGATTAGTG
AACGGATCGGCACTGCGTGCGCCAATTCTGCAGACAAATGGCAGTATTCATCCACAATTTTAAAAGAAAA
GGGGGGATTGGGGGGTACAGTGCAGGGGAAAGAATAGTAGACATAATAGCAACAGACATACAAACTAAAG
AATTACAAAAACAAATTACAAAAATTCAAAATTTTCGGGTTTATTACAGGGACAGCAGAGATCCAGTTTG
GTTAATTAAGGTACCGAGGGCCTATTTCCCATGATTCCTTCATATTTGCATATACGATACAAGGCTGTTA
GAGAGATAATTAGAATTAATTTGACTGTAAACACAAAGATATTAGTACAAAATACGTGACGTAGAAAGTA
ATAATTTCTTGGGTAGTTTGCAGTTTTAAAATTATGTTTTAAAATGGACTATCATATGCTTACCGTAACT
TGAAAGTATTTCGATTTCTTGGCTTTATATATCTTGTGGAAAGGACGAAAAAACACCGAACCCCTACCAA
CTGGTCGGGGTTTGAAACCGAGACGGTTGTAAATGAGCACACAAAATACACATGCTAAAATATTATATTC
TATGACCTTTATAAAATCAACCAAAATCTTCTTTTTAATAACTTTAGTATCAATAATTAGAATTTTTATG
TTCCTTTTTGCAAACTTTTAATAAAAATGAGCAAAATAAAAAAACGCTAGTTTTAGTAACTCGCGTTGTT
TTCTTCACCTTTAATAATAGCTACTCCACCACTTGTTCCTAAGCGGTCAGCTCCTGCTTCAATCATTTTT
TGAGCATCTTCCTAATCTTACAAAATGACCATCATGTTTTATTGCCATTCCAAATCTGTCAGCATCTGGG
TCATTCATAATAATAATATCTGCATCATGTTTAATACCATATTCAAGCGGTATTTTTCATGCAGGATCAA
ATTCTGGATTTGGATTTACAACATTTTTAAATGTTTCATCTTCAAATGCATGCTCTTCAACCTCAATAAC
GTTATATCCTGATTCACGTAATATTTTTGGGGTAAATTTAGTTCCTGTTCCATTAACTGCGCTAAAAATA
ATTTTTAAATCTTTTTTAGCTTCTTGCTCTTTTTTGTACGTCTCTTTTTTTTGCTAGCTAGGTCTTGAAA
GGAGTGGGAATTGGCTCCGGTGCCCGTCAGTGGGCAGAGCGCACATCGCCCACAGTCCCCGAGAAGTTGG
GGGGAGGGGTCGGCAATTGATCCGGTGCCTAGAGAAGGTGGCGCGGGGTAAACTGGGAAAGTGATGTCGT
GTACTGGCTCCGCCTTTTTCCCGAGGGTGGGGGAGAACCGTATATAAGTGCAGTAGTCGCCGTGAACGTT
CTTTTTCGCAACGGGTTTGCCGCCAGAACACAGGACCGGTTCTAGAGCGCTGCCACCATGGCCAAGCCTT
TGTCTCAAGAAGAATCCACCCTCATTGAAAGAGCAACGGCTACAATCAACAGCATCCCCATCTCTGAAGA
CTACAGCGTCGCCAGCGCAGCTCTCTCTAGCGACGGCCGCATCTTCACTGGTGTCAATGTATATCATTTT
ACTGGGGGACCTTGTGCAGAACTCGTGGTGCTGGGCACTGCTGCTGCTGCGGCAGCTGGCAACCTGACTT
GTATCGTCGCGATCGGAAATGAGAACAGGGGCATCTTGAGCCCCTGCGGACGGTGCCGACAGGTGCTTCT
CGATCTGCATCCTGGGATCAAAGCCATAGTGAAGGACAGTGATGGACAGCCGACGGCAGTTGGGATTCGT
GAATTGCTGCCCTCTGGTTATGTGTGGGAGGGCTAAACGCGTTAAGTCGACAATCAACCTCTGGATTACA
AAATTTGTGAAAGATTGACTGGTATTCTTAACTATGTTGCTCCTTTTACGCTATGTGGATACGCTGCTTT
AATGCCTTTGTATCATGCTATTGCTTCCCGTATGGCTTTCATTTTCTCCTCCTTGTATAAATCCTGGTTG
CTGTCTCTTTATGAGGAGTTGTGGCCCGTTGTCAGGCAACGTGGCGTGGTGTGCACTGTGTTTGCTGACG
CAACCCCCACTGGTTGGGGCATTGCCACCACCTGTCAGCTCCTTTCCGGGACTTTCGCTTTCCCCCTCCC
TATTGCCACGGCGGAACTCATCGCCGCCTGCCTTGCCCGCTGCTGGACAGGGGCTCGGCTGTTGGGCACT
GACAATTCCGTGGTGTTGTCGGGGAAATCATCGTCCTTTCCTTGGCTGCTCGCCTGTGTTGCCACCTGGA
TTCTGCGCGGGACGTCCTTCTGCTACGTCCCTTCGGCCCTCAATCCAGCGGACCTTCCTTCCCGCGGCCT
GCTGCCGGCTCTGCGGCCTCTTCCGCGTCTTCGCCTTCGCCCTCAGACGAGTCGGATCTCCCTTTGGGCC
GCCTCCCCGCGTCGACTTTAAGACCAATGACTTACAAGGCAGCTGTAGATCTTAGCCACTTTTTAAAAGA
AAAGGGGGGACTGGAAGGGCTAATTCACTCCCAACGAAGACAAGATCTGCTTTTTGCTTGTACTGGGTCT
CTCTGGTTAGACCAGATCTGAGCCTGGGAGCTCTCTGGCTAACTAGGGAACCCACTGCTTAAGCCTCAAT
AAAGCTTGCCTTGAGTGCTTCAAGTAGTGTGTGCCCGTCTGTTGTGTGACTCTGGTAACTAGAGATCCCT
CAGACCCTTTTAGTCAGTGTGGAAAATCTCTAGCAGGGCCCGTTTAAACCCGCTGATCAGCCTCGACTGT
GCCTTCTAGTTGCCAGCCATCTGTTGTTTGCCCCTCCCCCGTGCCTTCCTTGACCCTGGAAGGTGCCACT
CCCACTGTCCTTTCCTAATAAAATGAGGAAATTGCATCGCATTGTCTGAGTAGGTGTCATTCTATTCTGG
GGGGTGGGGTGGGGCAGGACAGCAAGGGGGAGGATTGGGAAGACAATAGCAGGCATGCTGGGGATGCGGT
GGGCTCTATGGCTTCTGAGGCGGAAAGAACCAGCTGGGGCTCTAGGGGGTATCCCC
[124 nt withheld, positions 5447-5570]
C
[91 nt withheld, positions 5572-5662]
A
[49 nt withheld, positions 5664-5712]
CCTTTGACGTTGGAGTCCACGTTCTTT
[37 nt withheld, positions 5740-5776]
ACCCTATCTCGGTCTATTCTTTTGATTTATAAGGGATTTTGCCGATTTCGGCCTATTGGTTAAAAAATGA
GCTGATTTAACAAAAATTTAACGCGAATTAATTCTGTGGAATGTGTGTCAGTTAGGGTGTGGAAAGTCCC
CAGGCTCCCCAGCAGGCAGAAGTATGCAAAGCATGCATCTCAATTAGTCAGCAACCAGGTGTGGAAAGTC
CCCAGGCTCCCCAGCAGGCAGAAGTATGCAAAGCATGCATCTCAATTAGTCAGCAACCATAGTCCCGCCC
CTAACTCCGCCCATCCCGCCCCTAACTCCGCCCAGTTCCGCCCATTCTCCGCCCCATGGCTGACTAATTT
TTTTTATTTATGCAGAGGCCGAGGCCGCCTCTGCCTCTGAGCTATTCCAGAAGTAGTGAGGAGGCTTTTT
TGGAGGCCTAGGCTTTTGCAAAAAGCTCCCGGGAGCTTGTATATCCATTTTCGGATCTGATCAGCACGTG
TTGACAATTAATCATCGGCATAGTATATCGGCATAGTATAATACGACAAGGTGAGGAACTAAACCATGGC
CAAGTTGACCAGTGCCGTTCCGGTGCTCACCGCGCGCGACGTCGCCGGAGCGGTCGAGTTCTGGACCGAC
CGGCTCGGGTTCTCCCGGGACTTCGTGGAGGACGACTTCGCCGGTGTGGTCCGGGACGACGTGACCCTGT
TCATCAGCGCGGTCCAGGACCAGGTGGTGCCGGACAACACCCTGGCCTGGGTGTGGGTGCGCGGCCTGGA
CGAGCTGTACGCCGAGTGGTCGGAGGTCGTGTCCACGAACTTCCGGGACGCCTCCGGGCCGGCCATGACC
GAGATCGGCGAGCAGCCGTGGGGGCGGGAGTTCGCCCTGCGCGACCCGGCCGGCAACTGCGTGCACTTCG
TGGCCGAGGAGCAGGACTGACACGTGCTACGAGATTTCGATTCCACCGCCGCCTTCTATGAAAGGTTGGG
CTTCGGAATCGTTTTCCGGGACGCCGGCTGGATGATCCTCCAGCGCGGGGATCTCATGCTGGAGTTCTTC
GCCCACCCCAACTTGTTTATTGCAGCTTATAATGGTTACAAATAAAGCAATAGCATCACAAATTTCACAA
ATAAAGCATTTTTTTCACTGCATTCTAGTTGTGGTTTGTCCAAACTCATCAATGTATCTTATCATGTCTG
TATACCGTCGACCTCTAGCTAGAGCTTGGCGTAATCATGGTCATAGCTGTTTCCTGTGTGAAATTGTTAT
CCGCTCACAATTCCACACAACATACGAGCCGGAAGCATAAAGTGTAAAGCCTGGGGTGCCTAATGAGTGA
GCTAACTCACATTAATTGCGTTGCGCTCACTGCCCGCTTTCCAGTCGGGAAACCTGTCGTGCCAGCTGCA
TTAATGAATCGGCCAACGCGCGGGGAGAGGCGGTTTGCGTATTGGGCGCTCTTCCGCTTCCTCGCTCACT
GACTCGCTGCGCTCGGTCGTTCGGCTGCGGCGAGCGGTATCAGCTCACTCAAAGGCGGTAATACGGTTAT
CCACAGAATCAGGGGATAACGCAGGAAAGAACATGTGAGCAAAAGGCCAGCAAAAGGCCAGGAACCGTAA
AAAGGCCGCGTTGCTGGCGTTTTTCCATAGGCTCCGCCCCCCTGACGAGCATCACAAAAATCGACGCTCA
AGTCAGAGGTGGCGAAACCCGACAGGACTATAAAGATACCAGGCGTTTCCCCCTGGAAGCTCCCTCGTGC
GCTCTCCTGTTCCGACCCTGCCGCTTACCGGATACCTGTCCGCCTTTCTCCCTTCGGGAAGCGTGGCGCT
TTCTCATAGCTCACGCTGTAGGTATCTCAGTTCGGTGTAGGTCGTTCGCTCCAAGCTGGGCTGTGTGCAC
GAACCCCCCGTTCAGCCCGACCGCTGCGCCTTATCCGGTAACTATCGTCTTGAGTCCAACCCGGTAAGAC
ACGACTTATCGCCACTGGCAGCAGCCACTGGTAACAGGATTAGCAGAGCGAGGTATGTAGGCGGTGCTAC
AGAGTTCTTGAAGTGGTGGCCTAACTACGGCTACACTAGAAGAACAGTATTTGGTATCTGCGCTCTGCTG
AAGCCAGTTACCTTCGGAAAAAGAGTTGGTAGCTCTTGATCCGGCAAACAAACCACCGCTGGTAGCGGTG
GTTTTTTTGTTTGCAAGCAGCAGATTACGCGCAGAAAAAAAGGATCTCAAGAAGATCCTTTGATCTTTTC
TACGGGGTCTGACGCTCAGTGGAACGAAAACTCACGTTAAGGGATTTTGGTCATGAGATTATCAAAAAGG
ATCTTCACCTAGATCCTTTTAAATTAAAAATGAAGTTTTAAATCAATCTAAAGTATATATGAGTAAACTT
GGTCTGACAGTTACCAATGCTTAATCAGTGAGGCACCTATCTCAGCGATCTGTCTATTTCGTTCATCCAT
AGTTGCCTGACTCCCCGTCGTGTAGATAACTACGATACGGGAGGGCTTACCATCTGGCCCCAGTGCTGCA
ATGATACCGCGAGACCCACGCTCACCGGCTCCAGATTTATCAGCAATAAACCAGCCAGCCGGAAGGGCCG
AGCGCAGAAGTGGTCCTGCAACTTTATCCGCCTCCATCCAGTCTATTAATTGTTGCCGGGAAGCTAGAGT
AAGTAGTTCGCCAGTTAATAGTTTGCGCAACGTTGTTGCCATTGCTACAGGCATCGTGGTGTCACGCTCG
TCGTTTGGTATGGCTTCATTCAGCTCCGGTTCCCAACGATCAAGGCGAGTTACATGATCCCCCATGTTGT
GCAAAAAAGCGGTTAGCTCCTTCGGTCCTCCGATCGTTGTCAGAAGTAAGTTGGCCGCAGTGTTATCACT
CATGGTTATGGCAGCACTGCATAATTCTCTTACTGTCATGCCATCCGTAAGATGCTTTTCTGTGACTGGT
GAGTACTCAACCAAGTCATTCTGAGAATAGTGTATGCGGCGACCGAGTTGCTCTTGCCCGGCGTCAATAC
GGGATAATACCGCGCCACATAGCAGAACTTTAAAAGTGCTCATCATTGGAAAACGTTCTTCGGGGCGAAA
ACTCTCAAGGATCTTACCGCTGTTGAGATCCAGTTCGATGTAACCCACTCGTGCACCCAACTGATCTTCA
GCATCTTTTACTTTCACCAGCGTTTCTGGGTGAGCAAAAACAGGAAGGCAAAATGCCGCAAAAAAGGGAA
TAAGGGCGACACGGAAATGTTGAATACTCATACTCTTCCTTTTTCAATATTATTGAAGCATTTATCAGGG
TTATTGTCTCATGAGCGGATACATATTTGA
Features (pLannotate 1.2.2; 33 found; start..end, strand, type, name):
     95..147     -  misc_feature   bom (fragment): basis of mobility region from pBR322
    306..685     +  enhancer       CMV enhancer: human cytomegalovirus immediate early enhancer
    686..885     +  promoter       CMV promoter: human cytomegalovirus (CMV) immediate early promoter
    903..1083    +  LTR            5' LTR (truncated): truncated 5' long terminal repeat (LTR) from HIV-1
   1130..1255    +  misc_feature   HIV-1 Ψ: packaging signal of human immunodeficiency virus type 1
   1239..1602    +  CDS            HIV-1 gag (fragment): gag protein from human immunodeficiency virus 1; gag
   1748..1981    +  misc_feature   RRE: The Rev response element (RRE) of HIV-1 allows for Rev-dependent mRNA export from the nucleus to the cytoplasm.
   2358..2458    +  CDS            Rev (fragment): human immunodeficiency virus 1 (HIV-1) Rev protein; rev; enhances nuclear export of unspliced and incompletely spliced viral mRNAs
   2508..2625    +  misc_feature   cPPT/CTS: central polypurine tract and central termination sequence of HIV-1
   2676..2916    +  promoter       U6 promoter: RNA polymerase III promoter for human U6 snRNA
   2929..2958    +  misc_RNA       RfxCas13d DR30: 5' processed 30-base direct repeat for an RfxCas13d gRNA (Konermann et al., 2018)
   3136..3231    -  CDS            deoC1 (fragment): DEOC1_MESFL - Protein inferred from homology: Swiss-Prot protein existence level 3. Catalyzes a reversible aldol reaction between acetaldehyde and D-glyceraldehyde 3-phosphate to generate 2-deoxy-D-ribose 5- phosphate. From Mesoplasma florum (strain ATCC 33453 / NBRC 100688 / NCTC 11704 / L1) (Acholeplasma florum).
   3558..3576    +  CDS            small t antigen (fragment): SV40 (simian virus 40) small t antigen
   3602..3813    +  promoter       EF-1α core promoter: core promoter for human elongation factor EF-1α
   3838..4236    +  CDS            BSD: blasticidin S deaminase; Aspergillus terreus BSD; confers resistance to blasticidin
   4252..4840    +  misc_feature   WPRE: woodchuck hepatitis virus posttranscriptional regulatory element
   4891..4910    +  misc_feature   cPPT/CTS (fragment): central polypurine tract and central termination sequence of HIV-1
   4912..5145    +  LTR            3' LTR (ΔU3): self-inactivating 3' long terminal repeat (LTR) from HIV-1
   5177..5401    +  polyA_signal   bGH poly(A) signal: bovine growth hormone polyadenylation signal
   5405..5426    +  promoter       SV40 promoter (fragment): SV40 enhancer and early promoter
   5447..5875    +  rep_origin     f1 ori (sequence partly withheld): f1 bacteriophage origin of replication; arrow indicates direction of (+) strand synthesis
   5889..6218    +  promoter       SV40 promoter: SV40 enhancer and early promoter
   6266..6313    +  promoter       EM7 promoter: synthetic bacterial promoter&nbsp
   6332..6706    +  CDS            BleoR: antibiotic-binding protein; Sh ble from Streptoalloteichus hindustanus; confers resistance to bleomycin, phleomycin, and Zeocin™
   6716..6841    +  CDS            ble (fragment): BLE_KLEPN - Experimental evidence at protein level: Swiss-Prot protein existence level 1. Binding protein with a strong affinity to the bleomycin family of antibiotics. Binds to CL990; an antimitotic-antibiotic compound. From Klebsiella pneumoniae.
   6836..6957    +  polyA_signal   SV40 poly(A) signal: SV40 polyadenylation signal
   7030..7046    -  protein_bind   lac operator: The lac repressor binds to the lac operator to inhibit transcription in E. coli. This inhibition can be relieved by adding lactose or isopropyl-β-D-thiogalactopyranoside (IPTG). lac repressor encoded by lacI
   7054..7084    -  promoter       lac promoter: promoter for the E. coli lac operon
   7099..7120    -  protein_bind   CAP binding site: CAP binding activates transcription in the presence of cAMP. E. coli catabolite activator protein
   7133..7225    -  CDS            lacI (fragment): lac repressor; lacI; The lac repressor binds to the lac operator to inhibit transcription in E. coli. This inhibition can be relieved by adding lactose or isopropyl-β-D-thiogalactopyranoside (IPTG).
   7408..7996    -  rep_origin     ori: high-copy-number ColE1/pMB1/pBR322/pUC origin of replication
   8167..9027    -  CDS            AmpR: β-lactamase; bla; confers resistance to ampicillin, carbenicillin, and related antibiotics
   9028..36      -  promoter       AmpR promoter (across the origin): bla
