[The description below was written by a language model from this plasmid's Addgene catalogue record and pLannotate feature annotations shown in this document.]
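Description:
lenti-sgRNA-BSD is a third-generation-style, self-inactivating HIV-1 lentiviral vector for expressing guide RNAs for CasRx (RfxCas13d) in mammalian cells. It is built on the lenti-BSD backbone and is about 9.1 kb according to the full sequence record. In bacteria it replicates from a high-copy ColE1/pUC-type origin and is selected with ampicillin through the bla gene; an f1 origin is also present. The backbone outside the LTRs carries an SV40/EM7-driven BleoR cassette with an SV40 polyadenylation signal, although the catalogue entry lists only blasticidin as the mammalian selectable marker.

The viral genome is transcribed from a CMV enhancer/promoter fused to a truncated 5' LTR, so its production should not depend on Tat. It contains the Ψ packaging signal with an adjoining gag fragment, the RRE for Rev-dependent nuclear export, the cPPT/CTS, a WPRE and a ΔU3 3' LTR, followed by a bGH polyadenylation signal. Inside this frame, a human U6 RNA polymerase III promoter drives the 30-base processed RfxCas13d direct repeat. The guide position is recorded as blank, so this is an empty cloning vector that accepts spacer sequences through BsmBI sites, which are destroyed on insertion. The region downstream of the direct repeat carries only fragmentary homology annotations and is most likely filler sequence, though the record does not say this. A separate EF-1α core promoter expresses blasticidin S deaminase, which allows selection of transduced cells.

CasRx itself is not encoded and must be supplied separately. The associated publication used guides with dCasRx fused to a methyltransferase or demethylase for targeted editing of RNA N6-methyladenosine.
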