Addgene plasmid #175583: lenti-sgRNA-BSD
Purpose: Expresses sgRNA for CasRx in mammalian cell
Depositing lab: Qi Xie. Depositing organization: Westlake University. Publication: Epitranscriptomic editing of the RNA N6-methyladenosine modification by dCasRx conjugated methyltransferase and demethylase. Xia Z, Tang M, Ma J, Zhang H, Gimple RC, Prager BC, Tang H, Sun C, Liu F, Lin P, Mei Y, Du R, Rich JN, Xie Q. Nucleic Acids Res. 2021 Jul 21;49(13):7361-7374. doi: 10.1093/nar/gkab517. PubMed 34181729.
Backbone
  Vector backbone: lenti-BSD
  Vector type: Mammalian Expression, Lentiviral, CRISPR
  Selectable markers: Blasticidin
Growth in bacteria
  Bacterial resistance: Ampicillin, 100 μg/mL
  Growth temperature: 37°C
  Growth strain: NEB Stable
  Copy number: Unknown
Gene/Insert
  Gene/Insert name: sgRNA
  gRNA/shRNA sequence: blank
  Promoter: U6
  Cloning method: Restriction Enzyme; 5′ cloning site BsmBI (destroyed during cloning); 3′ cloning site BsmBI (destroyed during cloning)
  Sequencing primers: 5′ tcgatttcttggctttatatatcttgtggaaaggac; 3′ cccactcctttcaagacctagctagcaaaAAAA
Terms and licenses: Academic/Nonprofit Terms; Industry Terms: Not Available to Industry
How to cite: lenti-sgRNA-BSD was a gift from Qi Xie (Addgene plasmid # 175583 ; http://n2t.net/addgene:175583 ; RRID:Addgene_175583)
